Addgene plasmid #185267: pST_APOE_HUMAN_A234G (pBS0816)
Purpose: For the mammalian expression of the human protein APOE_HUMAN_A234G. This is one of the bottom performing targets in our apoptosis assay (it induced apoptosis).
Depositing lab: Pamela Silver. Depositing organization: Harvard Medical School. Publication: Natural and Designed Proteins Inspired by Extremotolerant Organisms Can Form Condensates and Attenuate Apoptosis in Human Cells. Veling MT, Nguyen DT, Thadani NN, Oster ME, Rollins NJ, Brock KP, Bethel NP, Lim S, Baker D, Way JC, Marks DS, Chang RL, Silver PA. ACS Synth Biol. 2022 Mar 18;11(3):1292-1302. doi: 10.1021/acssynbio.1c00572. Epub 2022 Feb 18. PubMed 35176859.
Backbone
  Vector backbone: YK 02
  Vector type: Mammalian Expression
Growth in bacteria
  Bacterial resistance: Ampicillin, 100 μg/mL
  Growth temperature: 37°C
  Growth strain: DH5alpha
  Copy number: High Copy
Gene/Insert
  Gene/Insert name: APOE_HUMAN_A234G
  Species: H. sapiens (human)
  Insert size (bp): 954
  Mutation: A234G
  Cloning method: Gibson Cloning
Terms and licenses: Academic/Nonprofit Terms; Industry Terms: Not Available to Industry
Depositor comments: This is one of the bottom performing targets in our apoptosis assay (it induced apoptosis). See supplemental table 2 in our paper to see its performance in our assay. The negative control for this assay is pSecTag2 B which can be obtained from Thermo here https://www.thermofisher.com/order/catalog/product/V90020
How to cite: pST_APOE_HUMAN_A234G (pBS0816) was a gift from Pamela Silver (Addgene plasmid # 185267 ; http://n2t.net/addgene:185267 ; RRID:Addgene_185267)
