[The description below was written by a language model from this plasmid's Addgene catalogue record and pLannotate feature annotations shown in this document.]
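Description:
pST_APOE_HUMAN_A234G (pBS0816) is a mammalian expression plasmid of about 5.8 kb that carries a human apolipoprotein E coding sequence with an A234G substitution. The backbone is recorded as YK 02. The depositor names pSecTag2 B as the matched negative control, and the "pST" prefix may point to a related vector family, though the record does not say so explicitly. In bacteria the plasmid replicates from a high-copy ColE1/pUC-type origin and is selected with ampicillin through a β-lactamase gene driven by its own promoter. An f1 origin is also present, along with remnants of lac regulatory sequence and a bom fragment, which are typical carry-over from the backbone.

The roughly 950 bp APOE open reading frame, inserted by Gibson assembly, sits downstream of the human CMV immediate-early enhancer and promoter and is terminated by the bovine growth hormone polyadenylation signal. A T7 promoter lies between the CMV promoter and the insert, where it can serve for in vitro transcription or as a sequencing primer site. No epitope tags or separate secretion leader are annotated around the coding sequence. A second cassette places the Sh ble gene under tandem SV40 early and EM7 promoters with an SV40 polyadenylation signal, so Zeocin/bleomycin-family selection is possible in both mammalian cells and E. coli. The short HIV-1 LTR, SV40 promoter and Klebsiella ble fragments are small partial matches from automated annotation rather than evidently functional elements.

The construct belongs to a panel of natural and designed proteins screened in human cells for effects on apoptosis. The depositor describes this variant as one of the bottom performers in that assay, meaning it induced apoptosis rather than attenuating it.
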