Features (pLannotate 1.2.2; 21 found; start..end, strand, type, name):
     32..84      -  misc_feature   bom (fragment): basis of mobility region from pBR322
    239..618     +  enhancer       CMV enhancer: human cytomegalovirus immediate early enhancer
    619..822     +  promoter       CMV promoter: human cytomegalovirus (CMV) immediate early promoter
    818..851     +  LTR            5' LTR (truncated) (fragment): truncated 5' long terminal repeat (LTR) from HIV-1
    867..885     +  promoter       T7 promoter: promoter for bacteriophage T7 RNA polymerase
    909..1859    +  CDS            APOE: APOE_HUMAN - Experimental evidence at protein level: Swiss-Prot protein existence level 1. (Microbial infection) Through its interaction with HCV envelope glycoprotein E2, participates in the attachment of HCV to HSPGs and other receptors (LDLr, VLDLr, and SR-B1) on the cell surface and to the assembly, maturation and infectivity of HCV viral particles (PubMed:25122793, PubMed:29695434). This interaction is probably promoted via the up-regulation of cellular autophagy by the virus (PubMed:29695434). From Homo sapiens (Human).
   1882..2106    +  polyA_signal   bGH poly(A) signal: bovine growth hormone polyadenylation signal
   2110..2131    +  promoter       SV40 promoter (fragment): SV40 enhancer and early promoter
   2152..2580    +  rep_origin     f1 ori (sequence partly withheld): f1 bacteriophage origin of replication; arrow indicates direction of (+) strand synthesis
   2633..2843    +  promoter       SV40 promoter: SV40 early promoter
   2899..2946    +  promoter       EM7 promoter: synthetic bacterial promoter&nbsp
   2965..3339    +  CDS            BleoR: antibiotic-binding protein; Sh ble from Streptoalloteichus hindustanus; confers resistance to bleomycin, phleomycin, and Zeocin™
   3349..3474    +  CDS            ble (fragment): BLE_KLEPN - Experimental evidence at protein level: Swiss-Prot protein existence level 1. Binding protein with a strong affinity to the bleomycin family of antibiotics. Binds to CL990; an antimitotic-antibiotic compound. From Klebsiella pneumoniae.
   3469..3590    +  polyA_signal   SV40 poly(A) signal: SV40 polyadenylation signal
   3663..3679    -  protein_bind   lac operator: The lac repressor binds to the lac operator to inhibit transcription in E. coli. This inhibition can be relieved by adding lactose or isopropyl-β-D-thiogalactopyranoside (IPTG). lac repressor encoded by lacI
   3687..3717    -  promoter       lac promoter: promoter for the E. coli lac operon
   3732..3753    -  protein_bind   CAP binding site: CAP binding activates transcription in the presence of cAMP. E. coli catabolite activator protein
   3766..3858    -  CDS            lacI (fragment): lac repressor; lacI; The lac repressor binds to the lac operator to inhibit transcription in E. coli. This inhibition can be relieved by adding lactose or isopropyl-β-D-thiogalactopyranoside (IPTG).
   4041..4629    -  rep_origin     ori: high-copy-number ColE1/pMB1/pBR322/pUC origin of replication
   4800..5660    -  CDS            AmpR: β-lactamase; bla; confers resistance to ampicillin, carbenicillin, and related antibiotics
   5661..5765    -  promoter       AmpR promoter: bla
>Addgene plasmid #185267 | pST_APOE_HUMAN_A234G (pBS0816) | addgene full sequence | sequence record 363795 | Addgene NGS Result
CGTCGACGGATCGGGAGATCTCCCGATCCCCTATGGTGCACTCTCAGTACAATCTGCTCTGATGCCGCAT
AGTTAAGCCAGTATCTGCTCCCTGCTTGTGTGTTGGAGGTCGCTGAGTAGTGCGCGAGCAAAATTTAAGC
TACAACAAGGCAAGGCTTGACCGACAATTGCATGAAGAATCTGCTTAGGGTTAGGCGTTTTGCGCTGCTT
CGCGATGTACGGGCCAGATATACGCGTTGACATTGATTATTGACTAGTTATTAATAGTAATCAATTACGG
GGTCATTAGTTCATAGCCCATATATGGAGTTCCGCGTTACATAACTTACGGTAAATGGCCCGCCTGGCTG
ACCGCCCAACGACCCCCGCCCATTGACGTCAATAATGACGTATGTTCCCATAGTAACGCCAATAGGGACT
TTCCATTGACGTCAATGGGTGGAGTATTTACGGTAAACTGCCCACTTGGCAGTACATCAAGTGTATCATA
TGCCAAGTACGCCCCCTATTGACGTCAATGACGGTAAATGGCCCGCCTGGCATTATGCCCAGTACATGAC
CTTATGGGACTTTCCTACTTGGCAGTACATCTACGTATTAGTCATCGCTATTACCATGGTGATGCGGTTT
TGGCAGTACATCAATGGGCGTGGATAGCGGTTTGACTCACGGGGATTTCCAAGTCTCCACCCCATTGACG
TCAATGGGAGTTTGTTTTGGCACCAAAATCAACGGGACTTTCCAAAATGTCGTAACAACTCCGCCCCATT
GACGCAAATGGGCGGTAGGCGTGTACGGTGGGAGGTCTATATAAGCAGAGCTCTCTGGCTAACTAGAGAA
CCCACTGCTTACTGGCTTATCGAAATTAATACGACTCACTATAGGGAGACCCAAGCTGGCTAGCCACCAT
GAAAGTGTTATGGGCAGCATTGTTGGTGACATTTTTAGCTGGGTGCCAGGCCAAAGTGGAACAAGCAGTG
GAAACAGAACCTGAACCTGAACTGAGACAGCAGACCGAATGGCAAAGTGGCCAGAGATGGGAACTGGCCC
TGGGGAGATTTTGGGACTATCTGAGATGGGTGCAGACCCTGAGCGAGCAGGTGCAGGAGGAGCTCCTGAG
CTCTCAGGTGACACAGGAACTGAGAGCCCTGATGGACGAGACTATGAAGGAACTGAAGGCCTACAAATCT
GAGCTGGAAGAGCAGCTGACCCCCGTGGCTGAAGAGACCCGCGCTCGCTTGTCCAAAGAGCTCCAGGCCG
CCCAGGCCCGGCTGGGTGCCGATATGGAGGACGTCTGCGGCCGCCTGGTCCAGTACCGCGGGGAAGTGCA
GGCTATGCTGGGGCAGTCTACAGAGGAGCTCCGGGTCAGACTGGCCTCTCACCTGCGGAAGCTGAGGAAG
AGGTTGCTCCGCGACGCCGACGACCTCCAGAAGCGCCTGGCTGTGTACCAGGCCGGCGCCCGGGAAGGCG
CCGAGCGCGGACTCTCCGCTATCAGGGAGCGGCTCGGCCCTCTGGTTGAACAGGGCAGAGTCAGGGCTGC
CACTGTGGGGAGCCTCGCCGGACAGCCCCTCCAGGAGAGAGCCCAGGCCTGGGGCGAGCGCCTGCGAGGT
AGAATGGAGGAGATGGGGTCCAGAACCCGCGACCGCCTGGACGAAGTGAAGGAGCAGGTGGCCGAGGTGC
GTGCCAAACTGGAGGAACAGGCCCAGCAGATCCGCCTCCAGGCTGAGGCCTTCCAGGCCAGACTGAAGAG
CTGGTTTGAGCCTCTTGTGGAGGATATGCAGCGGCAGTGGGCCGGGCTGGTCGAGAAGGTGCAGGCCGCC
GTGGGCACTTCCGCCGCCCCTGTCCCCAGCGACAACCATTGAACCCGCTGATCAGCCTCGACTGTGCCTT
CTAGTTGCCAGCCATCTGTTGTTTGCCCCTCCCCCGTGCCTTCCTTGACCCTGGAAGGTGCCACTCCCAC
TGTCCTTTCCTAATAAAATGAGGAAATTGCATCGCATTGTCTGAGTAGGTGTCATTCTATTCTGGGGGGT
GGGGTGGGGCAGGACAGCAAGGGGGAGGATTGGGAAGACAATAGCAGGCATGCTGGGGATGCGGTGGGCT
CTATGGCTTCTGAGGCGGAAAGAACCAGCTGGGGCTCTAGGGGGTATCCCC
[124 nt withheld, positions 2152-2275]
C
[91 nt withheld, positions 2277-2367]
A
[49 nt withheld, positions 2369-2417]
CCTTTGACGTTGGAGTCCACGTTCTTT
[37 nt withheld, positions 2445-2481]
ACCCTATCTCGGTCTATTCTTTTGATTTATAAGGGATTTTGCCGATTTCGGCCTATTGGTTAAAAAATGA
GCTGATTTAACAAAAATTTAACGCGAATTAATTCTGTGGAATGTGTGTCAGTTAGGGTGTGGAAAGTCCC
CAGGCTCCCCAGCAGGCAGAAGTATGCAAAGCATGCATCTCAATTAGTCAGCAACCATAGTCCCGCCCCT
AACTCCGCCCATCCCGCCCCTAACTCCGCCCAGTTCCGCCCATTCTCCGCCCCATGGCTGACTAATTTTT
TTTATTTATGCAGAGGCCGAGGCCGCCTCTGCCTCTGAGCTATTCCAGAAGTAGTGAGGAGGCTTTTTTG
GAGGCCTAGGCTTTTGCAAAAAGCTCCCGGGAGCTTGTATATCCATTTTCGGATCTGATCAGCACGTGTT
GACAATTAATCATCGGCATAGTATATCGGCATAGTATAATACGACAAGGTGAGGAACTAAACCATGGCCA
AGTTGACCAGTGCCGTTCCGGTGCTCACCGCGCGCGACGTCGCCGGAGCGGTCGAGTTCTGGACCGACCG
GCTCGGGTTCTCCCGGGACTTCGTGGAGGACGACTTCGCCGGTGTGGTCCGGGACGACGTGACCCTGTTC
ATCAGCGCGGTCCAGGACCAGGTGGTGCCGGACAACACCCTGGCCTGGGTGTGGGTGCGCGGCCTGGACG
AGCTGTACGCCGAGTGGTCGGAGGTCGTGTCCACGAACTTCCGGGACGCCTCCGGGCCGGCCATGACCGA
GATCGGCGAGCAGCCGTGGGGGCGGGAGTTCGCCCTGCGCGACCCGGCCGGCAACTGCGTGCACTTCGTG
GCCGAGGAGCAGGACTGACACGTGCTACGAGATTTCGATTCCACCGCCGCCTTCTATGAAAGGTTGGGCT
TCGGAATCGTTTTCCGGGACGCCGGCTGGATGATCCTCCAGCGCGGGGATCTCATGCTGGAGTTCTTCGC
CCACCCCAACTTGTTTATTGCAGCTTATAATGGTTACAAATAAAGCAATAGCATCACAAATTTCACAAAT
AAAGCATTTTTTTCACTGCATTCTAGTTGTGGTTTGTCCAAACTCATCAATGTATCTTATCATGTCTGTA
TACCGTCGACCTCTAGCTAGAGCTTGGCGTAATCATGGTCATAGCTGTTTCCTGTGTGAAATTGTTATCC
GCTCACAATTCCACACAACATACGAGCCGGAAGCATAAAGTGTAAAGCCTGGGGTGCCTAATGAGTGAGC
TAACTTACATTAATTGCGTTGCGCTCACTGCCCGCTTTCCAGTCGGGAAACCTGTCGTGCCAGCTGCATT
AATGAATCGGCCAACGCGCGGGGAGAGGCGGTTTGCGTATTGGGCGCTCTTCCGCTTCCTCGCTCACTGA
CTCGCTGCGCTCGGTCGTTCGGCTGCGGCGAGCGGTATCAGCTCACTCAAAGGCGGTAATACGGTTATCC
ACAGAATCAGGGGATAACGCAGGAAAGAACATGTGAGCAAAAGGCCAGCAAAAGGCCAGGAACCGTAAAA
AGGCCGCGTTGCTGGCGTTTTTCCATAGGCTCCGCCCCCCTGACGAGCATCACAAAAATCGACGCTCAAG
TCAGAGGTGGCGAAACCCGACAGGACTATAAAGATACCAGGCGTTTCCCCCTGGAAGCTCCCTCGTGCGC
TCTCCTGTTCCGACCCTGCCGCTTACCGGATACCTGTCCGCCTTTCTCCCTTCGGGAAGCGTGGCGCTTT
CTCATAGCTCACGCTGTAGGTATCTCAGTTCGGTGTAGGTCGTTCGCTCCAAGCTGGGCTGTGTGCACGA
ACCCCCCGTTCAGCCCGACCGCTGCGCCTTATCCGGTAACTATCGTCTTGAGTCCAACCCGGTAAGACAC
GACTTATCGCCACTGGCAGCAGCCACTGGTAACAGGATTAGCAGAGCGAGGTATGTAGGCGGTGCTACAG
AGTTCTTGAAGTGGTGGCCTAACTACGGCTACACTAGAAGAACAGTATTTGGTATCTGCGCTCTGCTGAA
GCCAGTTACCTTCGGAAAAAGAGTTGGTAGCTCTTGATCCGGCAAACAAACCACCGCTGGTAGCGGTGGT
TTTTTTGTTTGCAAGCAGCAGATTACGCGCAGAAAAAAAGGATCTCAAGAAGATCCTTTGATCTTTTCTA
CGGGGTCTGACGCTCAGTGGAACGAAAACTCACGTTAAGGGATTTTGGTCATGAGATTATCAAAAAGGAT
CTTCACCTAGATCCTTTTAAATTAAAAATGAAGTTTTAAATCAATCTAAAGTATATATGAGTAAACTTGG
TCTGACAGTTACCAATGCTTAATCAGTGAGGCACCTATCTCAGCGATCTGTCTATTTCGTTCATCCATAG
TTGCCTGACTCCCCGTCGTGTAGATAACTACGATACGGGAGGGCTTACCATCTGGCCCCAGTGCTGCAAT
GATACCGCGAGACCCACGCTCACCGGCTCCAGATTTATCAGCAATAAACCAGCCAGCCGGAAGGGCCGAG
CGCAGAAGTGGTCCTGCAACTTTATCCGCCTCCATCCAGTCTATTAATTGTTGCCGGGAAGCTAGAGTAA
GTAGTTCGCCAGTTAATAGTTTGCGCAACGTTGTTGCCATTGCTACAGGCATCGTGGTGTCACGCTCGTC
GTTTGGTATGGCTTCATTCAGCTCCGGTTCCCAACGATCAAGGCGAGTTACATGATCCCCCATGTTGTGC
AAAAAAGCGGTTAGCTCCTTCGGTCCTCCGATCGTTGTCAGAAGTAAGTTGGCCGCAGTGTTATCACTCA
TGGTTATGGCAGCACTGCATAATTCTCTTACTGTCATGCCATCCGTAAGATGCTTTTCTGTGACTGGTGA
GTACTCAACCAAGTCATTCTGAGAATAGTGTATGCGGCGACCGAGTTGCTCTTGCCCGGCGTCAATACGG
GATAATACCGCGCCACATAGCAGAACTTTAAAAGTGCTCATCATTGGAAAACGTTCTTCGGGGCGAAAAC
TCTCAAGGATCTTACCGCTGTTGAGATCCAGTTCGATGTAACCCACTCGTGCACCCAACTGATCTTCAGC
ATCTTTTACTTTCACCAGCGTTTCTGGGTGAGCAAAAACAGGAAGGCAAAATGCCGCAAAAAAGGGAATA
AGGGCGACACGGAAATGTTGAATACTCATACTCTTCCTTTTTCAATATTATTGAAGCATTTATCAGGGTT
ATTGTCTCATGAGCGGATACATATTTGAATGTATTTAGAAAAATAAACAAATAGGGGTTCCGCGCACATT
TCCCCGAAAAGTGCCACCTGA
